>Addgene plasmid #40939 | pCMV5-Flag-EPLIN beta delta domain 3 | addgene partial sequence | sequence record 56143 | CMV-F 5'-CGCAAATGGGCGGTAGGCGTG-3'
TAGCAGAGCTCGTTTAGTGAACCGTCAGAATTGCCACCATGGACTACAAGGACGACGATGACAAGAATTC
TGCAGGATCCAAGATGGAATCATCTCCATTTAATAGACGGCAATGGACCTCACTATCATTGAGGGTAACA
GCCAAAGAACTTTCTCTTGTCAACAAGAACAAGTCATCGGCTATTGTGGAAATATTCTCCAAGTACCAGA
AAGCAGCTGAAGAAACAAACATGGAGAAGAAGAGAAGTAACACCGAAAATCTCTCCCAGCACTTTAGAAA
GGGGACCCTGACTGTGTTAAAGAAGAAGTGGGAGAACCCAGGGCTGGGAGCAGAGTCTCACACAGACTCT
CTACGGAACAGCAGCACTGAGATTAGGCACAGAGCAGACCATCCTCCTGCTGAAGTGACAAGCCACGCTG
CTTCTGGAGCCAAAGCTGACCAAGAAGAACAAATCCACCCCAGATCTAGACTCAGGTCACCTCCTGAAGC
CCTCGTTCAGGGTCGATATCCCCACATCAAGGACGGTGAGGATCTTAAAGACCACTCAACAGAAAGTAAA
AAAATGGAAAATTGTCTAGGAGAATCCAGGCATGAAGTAGAAAAATCAGAAATCAGTGAAAACACAGATG
CTTCGGGCAAAATAGAGAAATATAATGTTCCGCTGAACAGGCTTAAGATGATGTTTGAGAAAGGTGAACC
AACTCAAACTAAGATTCTCCGGGCCCAAAGCCGAAGTGCAAGTGGAAGGAAGATCTCTGAAAACAGCTAT
TCTCTAGATGACCTGGAAATAGGCCCAGGTCAGTTGTCATCTTCTACATTTGACTCGGAGAAAAATGAGA
GTAGACGAAATCTGGAACTTCCACGCCTCTCAGAAACCTCCGGACCTGAGGTCTGCATCACCCATCAGGA
AGGGGAAAAGATTTCTGCAAATGAGAATAGCCTGGCAGTCCGTTCCACCCCTGCCGAAGATGACTCCCGT
GACTCCCAGGTTAAGAGTGAGGTTCAACAGCCTGTCCATCCCAAGCCACTA
