[The description below was written by a language model from this plasmid's Addgene catalogue record.]
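Description:
pCMV5-Flag-EPLIN beta delta domain 3 is a mammalian expression plasmid built on the pCMV5-Flag backbone. It is propagated in E. coli under ampicillin selection; the record lists its copy number as unknown and gives no feature table, so the origin of replication, polyadenylation signal and other backbone elements are not documented here. The promoter is not stated explicitly either, although the backbone name implies a cytomegalovirus (CMV) promoter, the usual driver of strong constitutive expression in transfected mammalian cells. No mammalian selection marker is recorded.

The insert, about 2.1 kb, encodes the beta isoform of human EPLIN (epithelial protein lost in neoplasm, the product of the LIMA1 gene) carrying an internal deletion of amino acids 266–309, the region the depositors designate as domain 3. It was cloned between BamHI and SalI sites, both of which remain intact, so the fragment can be excised or transferred. This places it in frame behind a backbone-encoded N-terminal Flag epitope, which allows the truncated protein to be detected or immunoprecipitated with anti-Flag antibodies and distinguished from endogenous EPLIN.

The associated publication examined how EPLIN suppresses anchorage-independent growth of transformed NIH3T3 cells and found that this activity depends on EPLIN localizing to the actin cytoskeleton. This plasmid fits that context as a deletion mutant for structure–function mapping, useful for comparing with full-length EPLIN to test whether the deleted region contributes to actin association, subcellular localization or growth suppression. The record does not state this mutant's specific phenotype.
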