Addgene plasmid #40939: pCMV5-Flag-EPLIN beta delta domain 3
Depositing lab: Elizabeth Luna & Scott Maul. Depositing organization: University of California, Los Angeles (UCLA). Publication: Inhibition of anchorage-independent growth of transformed NIH3T3 cells by epithelial protein lost in neoplasm (EPLIN) requires localization of EPLIN to actin cytoskeleton. Song Y, Maul RS, Gerbin CS, Chang DD. Mol Biol Cell. 2002 Apr;13(4):1408-16. 10.1091/mbc.01-08-0414 PubMed 11950948.
Backbone
  Vector backbone: pCMV5-Flag
  Vector type: Mammalian Expression
Growth in bacteria
  Bacterial resistance: Ampicillin, 100 μg/mL
  Growth temperature: 37°C
  Growth strain: JM109
  Copy number: Unknown
Gene/Insert
  Gene/Insert name: EPLIN beta delta domain 3
  Species: H. sapiens (human)
  Insert size (bp): 2148
  Mutation: deleted amino acids 266-309
  Entrez Gene: LIMA1 (a.k.a. EPLIN, LDLCQ8, SREBP3)
  Tag / fusion protein: Flag (N terminal on backbone)
  Cloning method: Restriction Enzyme; 5′ cloning site BamHI (not destroyed); 3′ cloning site SalI (not destroyed)
  Sequencing primers: 5′ unknown; 3′ unknown
Resource information
  A portion of this plasmid was derived from a plasmid made by: Raymond S. Maul
Terms and licenses: Academic/Nonprofit Terms; Industry Terms: Not Available to Industry
How to cite: pCMV5-Flag-EPLIN beta delta domain 3 was a gift from Elizabeth Luna & Scott Maul (Addgene plasmid # 40939 ; http://n2t.net/addgene:40939 ; RRID:Addgene_40939)
